>Addgene plasmid #69845 | pEGFP-RTRG | addgene full sequence | sequence record 125686 | Addgene assembled full plasmid sequence
TAGTTATTAATAGTAATCAATTACGGGGTCATTAGTTCATAGCCCATATATGGAGTTCCGCGTTACATAA
CTTACGGTAAATGGCCCGCCTGGCTGACCGCCCAACGACCCCCGCCCATTGACGTCAATAATGACGTATG
TTCCCATAGTAACGCCAATAGGGACTTTCCATTGACGTCAATGGGTGGAGTATTTACGGTAAACTGCCCA
CTTGGCAGTACATCAAGTGTATCATATGCCAAGTACGCCCCCTATTGACGTCAATGACGGTAAATGGCCC
GCCTGGCATTATGCCCAGTACATGACCTTATGGGACTTTCCTACTTGGCAGTACATCTACGTATTAGTCA
TCGCTATTACCATGGTGATGCGGTTTTGGCAGTACATCAATGGGCGTGGATAGCGGTTTGACTCACGGGG
ATTTCCAAGTCTCCACCCCATTGACGTCAATGGGAGTTTGTTTTGGCACCAAAATCAACGGGACTTTCCA
AAATGTCGTAACAACTCCGCCCCATTGACGCAAATGGGCGGTAGGCGTGTACGGTGGGAGGTCTATATAA
GCAGAGCTGGTTTAGTGAACCGTCAGATCCGCTAGCGCTACCGGTCGCCACCATGGTGAGCAAGGGCGAG
GAGCTGTTCACCGGGGTGGTGCCCATCCTGGTCGAGCTGGACGGCGACGTAAACGGCCACAAGTTCAGCG
TGTCCGGCGAGGGCGAGGGCGATGCCACCTACGGCAAGCTGACCCTGAAGTTCATCTGCACCACCGGCAA
GCTGCCCGTGCCCTGGCCCACCCTCGTGACCACCCTGACCTACGGCGTGCAGTGCTTCAGCCGCTACCCC
GACCACATGAAGCAGCACGACTTCTTCAAGTCCGCCATGCCCGAAGGCTACGTCCAGGAGCGCACCATCT
TCTTCAAGGACGACGGCAACTACAAGACCCGCGCCGAGGTGAAGTTCGAGGGCGACACCCTGGTGAACCG
CATCGAGCTGAAGGGCATCGACTTCAAGGAGGACGGCAACATCCTGGGGCACAAGCTGGAGTACAACTAC
AACAGCCACAACGTCTATATCATGGCCGACAAGCAGAAGAACGGCATCAAGGTGAACTTCAAGATCCGCC
ACAACATCGAGGACGGCAGCGTGCAGCTCGCCGACCACTACCAGCAGAACACCCCCATCGGCGACGGCCC
CGTGCTGCTGCCCGACAACCACTACCTGAGCACCCAGTCCGCCCTGAGCAAAGACCCCAACGAGAAGCGC
GATCACATGGTCCTGCTGGAGTTCGTGACCGCCGCCGGGATCACTCTCGGCATGGACGAGCTGTACAAGT
ACTCAGATCTCGAGCGTCCGCGGACGCGTGGGGGATCCACCGGATCTAGATAACTGATCATAATCAGCCA
TACCACATTTGTAGAGGTTTTACTTGCTTTAAAAAACCTCCCACACCTCCCCCTGAACCTGAAACATAAA
ATGAATGCAATTGTTGTTGTTAACTTGTTTATTGCAGCTTATAATGGTTACAAATAAAGCAATAGCATCA
CAAATTTCACAAATAAAGCATTTTTTTCACTGCATTCTAGTTGTGGTTTGTCCAAACTCATCAATGTATC
TTAACGCGTAAATTGTAAGCGTTAATATTTTGTTAAAATTCGCGTTAAATTTTTGTTAAATCAGCTCATT
TTTTAACCAATAGGCCGAAATCGGCAAAATCCCTTATAAATCAAAAGAATAGACCGAGATAGGGT
[37 nt withheld, positions 1746-1782]
AAAGAACGTGGACTCCAACGTCAAAGG
[49 nt withheld, positions 1810-1858]
T
[91 nt withheld, positions 1860-1950]
G
[124 nt withheld, positions 1952-2075]
CAGGTGGCACTTTTCGGGGAAATGTGCGCGGAACCCCTATTTGTTTATTTTTCTAAATACATTCAAATAT
GTATCCGCTCATGAGACAATAACCCTGATAAATGCTTCAATAATATTGAAAAAGGAAGAGTCCTGAGGCG
GAAAGAACCAGCTGTGGAATGTGTGTCAGTTAGGGTGTGGAAAGTCCCCAGGCTCCCCAGCAGGCAGAAG
TATGCAAAGCATGCATCTCAATTAGTCAGCAACCAGGTGTGGAAAGTCCCCAGGCTCCCCAGCAGGCAGA
AGTATGCAAAGCATGCATCTCAATTAGTCAGCAACCATAGTCCCGCCCCTAACTCCGCCCATCCCGCCCC
TAACTCCGCCCAGTTCCGCCCATTCTCCGCCCCATGGCTGACTAATTTTTTTTATTTATGCAGAGGCCGA
GGCCGCCTCGGCCTCTGAGCTATTCCAGAAGTAGTGAGGAGGCTTTTTTGGAGGCCTAGGCTTTTGCAAA
GATCGATCAAGAGACAGGATGAGGATCGTTTCGCATGATTGAACAAGATGGATTGCACGCAGGTTCTCCG
GCCGCTTGGGTGGAGAGGCTATTCGGCTATGACTGGGCACAACAGACAATCGGCTGCTCTGATGCCGCCG
TGTTCCGGCTGTCAGCGCAGGGGCGCCCGGTTCTTTTTGTCAAGACCGACCTGTCCGGTGCCCTGAATGA
ACTGCAAGACGAGGCAGCGCGGCTATCGTGGCTGGCCACGACGGGCGTTCCTTGCGCAGCTGTGCTCGAC
GTTGTCACTGAAGCGGGAAGGGACTGGCTGCTATTGGGCGAAGTGCCGGGGCAGGATCTCCTGTCATCTC
ACCTTGCTCCTGCCGAGAAAGTATCCATCATGGCTGATGCAATGCGGCGGCTGCATACGCTTGATCCGGC
TACCTGCCCATTCGACCACCAAGCGAAACATCGCATCGAGCGAGCACGTACTCGGATGGAAGCCGGTCTT
GTCGATCAGGATGATCTGGACGAAGAGCATCAGGGGCTCGCGCCAGCCGAACTGTTCGCCAGGCTCAAGG
CGAGCATGCCCGACGGCGAGGATCTCGTCGTGACCCATGGCGATGCCTGCTTGCCGAATATCATGGTGGA
AAATGGCCGCTTTTCTGGATTCATCGACTGTGGCCGGCTGGGTGTGGCGGACCGCTATCAGGACATAGCG
TTGGCTACCCGTGATATTGCTGAAGAGCTTGGCGGCGAATGGGCTGACCGCTTCCTCGTGCTTTACGGTA
TCGCCGCTCCCGATTCGCAGCGCATCGCCTTCTATCGCCTTCTTGACGAGTTCTTCTGAGCGGGACTCTG
GGGTTCGAAATGACCGACCAAGCGACGCCCAACCTGCCATCACGAGATTTCGATTCCACCGCCGCCTTCT
ATGAAAGGTTGGGCTTCGGAATCGTTTTCCGGGACGCCGGCTGGATGATCCTCCAGCGCGGGGATCTCAT
GCTGGAGTTCTTCGCCCACCCTAGGGGGAGGCTAACTGAAACACGGAAGGAGACAATACCGGAAGGAACC
CGCGCTATGACGGCAATAAAAAGACAGAATAAAACGCACGGTGTTGGGTCGTTTGTTCATAAACGCGGGG
TTCGGTCCCAGGGCTGGCACTCTGTCGATACCCCACCGAGACCCCATTGGGGCCAATACGCCCGCGTTTC
TTCCTTTTCCCCACCCCACCCCCCAAGTTCGGGTGAAGGCCCAGGGCTCGCAGCCAACGTCGGGGCGGCA
GGCCCTGCCATAGCCTCAGGTTACTCATATATACTTTAGATTGATTTAAAACTTCATTTTTAATTTAAAA
GGATCTAGGTGAAGATCCTTTTTGATAATCTCATGACCAAAATCCCTTAACGTGAGTTTTCGTTCCACTG
AGCGTCAGACCCCGTAGAAAAGATCAAAGGATCTTCTTGAGATCCTTTTTTTCTGCGCGTAATCTGCTGC
TTGCAAACAAAAAAACCACCGCTACCAGCGGTGGTTTGTTTGCCGGATCAAGAGCTACCAACTCTTTTTC
CGAAGGTAACTGGCTTCAGCAGAGCGCAGATACCAAATACTGTCCTTCTAGTGTAGCCGTAGTTAGGCCA
CCACTTCAAGAACTCTGTAGCACCGCCTACATACCTCGCTCTGCTAATCCTGTTACCAGTGGCTGCTGCC
AGTGGCGATAAGTCGTGTCTTACCGGGTTGGACTCAAGACGATAGTTACCGGATAAGGCGCAGCGGTCGG
GCTGAACGGGGGGTTCGTGCACACAGCCCAGCTTGGAGCGAACGACCTACACCGAACTGAGATACCTACA
GCGTGAGCTATGAGAAAGCGCCACGCTTCCCGAAGGGAGAAAGGCGGACAGGTATCCGGTAAGCGGCAGG
GTCGGAACAGGAGAGCGCACGAGGGAGCTTCCAGGGGGAAACGCCTGGTATCTTTATAGTCCTGTCGGGT
TTCGCCACCTCTGACTTGAGCGTCGATTTTTGTGATGCTCGTCAGGGGGGCGGAGCCTATGGAAAAACGC
CAGCAACGCGGCCTTTTTACGGTTCCTGGCCTTTTGCTGGCCTTTTGCTCACATGTTCTTTCCTGCGTTA
TCCCCTGATTCTGTGGATAACCGTATTACCGCCATGCAT
Features (pLannotate 1.2.2; 13 found; start..end, strand, type, name):
     61..364     +  enhancer       CMV enhancer: human cytomegalovirus immediate early enhancer
    365..568     +  promoter       CMV promoter: human cytomegalovirus (CMV) immediate early promoter
    613..1329    +  CDS            EGFP: EGFP is a basic (constitutively fluorescent) green fluorescent protein published in 1996, derived from Aequorea victoria. It is reported to be a rapidly-maturing weak dimer with moderate acid sensitivity.
   1385..1469    +  CDS            large T antigen (fragment): large T antigen from SV40 (simian virus 40)
   1492..1613    +  polyA_signal   SV40 poly(A) signal: SV40 polyadenylation signal
   1647..2075    -  rep_origin     f1 ori (sequence partly withheld): f1 bacteriophage origin of replication; arrow indicates direction of (+) strand synthesis
   2102..2206    +  promoter       AmpR promoter: bla
   2208..2565    +  promoter       SV40 promoter: SV40 enhancer and early promoter
   2600..3394    +  CDS            NeoR/KanR: aminoglycoside phosphotransferase from Tn5; aph(3')-II (or nptII); confers resistance to neomycin, kanamycin, and G418 (Geneticin®)
   3415..3567    +  CDS            ble (fragment): BLE_KLEPN - Experimental evidence at protein level: Swiss-Prot protein existence level 1. Binding protein with a strong affinity to the bleomycin family of antibiotics. Binds to CL990; an antimitotic-antibiotic compound. From Klebsiella pneumoniae.
   3626..3673    +  polyA_signal   HSV TK poly(A) signal: herpes simplex virus thymidine kinase polyadenylation signal (Cole and Stacy, 1985)
   3764..3780    -  polyA_signal   bGH poly(A) signal (fragment): bovine growth hormone polyadenylation signal
   4002..4590    +  rep_origin     ori: high-copy-number ColE1/pMB1/pBR322/pUC origin of replication
