[The description below was written by a language model from this plasmid's Addgene catalogue record and pLannotate feature annotations shown in this document.]
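Description:
pEGFP-RTRG is a mammalian expression plasmid built on the Clontech pEGFP-C3 backbone, in which a short synthetic sequence encoding a single copy of the tetrapeptide Arg-Thr-Arg-Gly (RTRG) has been cloned between the XhoI and BamHI sites of the polylinker, both of which remain intact. The insert sits downstream of and in frame with EGFP, so the construct produces EGFP carrying the basic motif at its C-terminal end. Transcription is driven by the human cytomegalovirus immediate early enhancer and promoter and terminated by an SV40 polyadenylation signal. The insert is too small to be called as a separate feature in the annotation. The short "large T antigen", "ble" and "bGH poly(A)" fragments reported there are partial matches in the backbone and are not described in the record as functional parts.

The plasmid replicates at high copy number in E. coli through a ColE1/pUC-type origin and also carries an f1 phage origin. A single Tn5 aminoglycoside phosphotransferase gene (NeoR/KanR) serves as a dual marker. A bacterial bla-type promoter expresses it for kanamycin selection in bacteria, and the adjacent SV40 enhancer/early promoter, paired with an HSV TK polyadenylation signal, expresses it in mammalian cells, where it can confer G418 resistance.

According to the record, the RTRG repeat acts as a nuclear/cytoplasmic partition signal, and increasing the number of repeats raises the nuclear-to-cytoplasmic ratio of the fused protein. This one-repeat version therefore represents the single-copy case, with EFGP fluorescence providing the readout of subcellular distribution in transfected cells.

Correction: the reporter named in the last sentence is EGFP.
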