Addgene plasmid #69845: pEGFP-RTRG
Purpose: The RTRG repeat act as a nuclear/cytoplasmic partition signal in the expressed fusion protein providing increased nuclear to cytoplasmic partition ratio when increasing the number of repeats
Depositing lab: Daniel Christophe. Depositing organization: Universite Libre de Bruxelles. Publication: Identification of a short basic peptide motif able to drive copy-number dependent nuclear accumulation of a linked protein. Christophe-Hobertus C, Christophe D. Protein Pept Lett. 2008;15(4):397-401. PubMed 18473954.
Backbone
  Vector backbone: pEGFP-C3
  Backbone manufacturer: Clontech
  Backbone size w/o insert (bp): 4700
  Vector type: Mammalian Expression
Growth in bacteria
  Bacterial resistance: Kanamycin, 50 μg/mL
  Growth temperature: 37°C
  Growth strain: DH5alpha
  Copy number: High Copy
Gene/Insert
  Gene/Insert name: 1 RTRG repeat (alt name: Arg-Thr-Arg-Gly)
  Species: Synthetic
  Promoter: CMV
  Tag / fusion protein: EGFP (N terminal on backbone)
  Cloning method: Restriction Enzyme; 5′ cloning site XhoI (not destroyed); 3′ cloning site BamHI (not destroyed)
  Sequencing primers: 5′ EGFP-C; 3′ SV40pA-R
Terms and licenses: Academic/Nonprofit Terms; Industry Terms: Not Available to Industry
How to cite: pEGFP-RTRG was a gift from Daniel Christophe (Addgene plasmid # 69845 ; http://n2t.net/addgene:69845 ; RRID:Addgene_69845)
