>Addgene plasmid #69845 | pEGFP-RTRG | addgene partial sequence | sequence record 125684 | CMV-F 5'-CGCAAATGGGCGGTAGGCGTG-3'
CTATATAAGCAGAGCTGGTTTAGTGAACCGTCAGATCCGCTAGCGCTACCGGTCGCCACCATGGTGAGCA
AGGGCGAGGAGCTGTTCACCGGGGTGGTGCCCATCCTGGTCGAGCTGGACGGCGACGTAAACGGCCACAA
GTTCAGCGTGTCCGGCGAGGGCGAGGGCGATGCCACCTACGGCAAGCTGACCCTGAAGTTCATCTGCACC
ACCGGCAAGCTGCCCGTGCCCTGGCCCACCCTCGTGACCACCCTGACCTACGGCGTGCAGTGCTTCAGCC
GCTACCCCGACCACATGAAGCAGCACGACTTCTTCAAGTCCGCCATGCCCGAAGGCTACGTCCAGGAGCG
CACCATCTTCTTCAAGGACGACGGCAACTACAAGACCCGCGCCGAGGTGAAGTTCGAGGGCGACACCCTG
GTGAACCGCATCGAGCTGAAGGGCATCGACTTCAAGGAGGACGGCAACATCCTGGGGCACAAGCTGGAGT
ACAACTACAACAGCCACAACGTCTATATCATGGCCGACAAGCAGAAGAACGGCATCAAGGTGAACTTCAA
GATCCGCCACAACATCGAGGACGGCAGCGTGCAGCTCGCCGACCACTACCAGCAGAACACCCCCATCGGC
GACGGCCCCGTGCTGCTGCCCGACAACCACTACCTGAGCACCCAGTCCGCCCTGAGCAAAGACCCCAACG
AGAAGCGCGATCACATGGTCCTGCTGGAGTTCGTGACCGCCGCCGGGATCACTCTCGGCATGGACGAGCT
GTACAAGTACTCAGATCTCGAGCGTCCGCGGACGCGTGGGGGATCCACCGGATCTAGATAACTGATCATA
ATCAGCCATACCACATTTGTAGAGGTTTTACTTGCTTTAAAAAACCTCCCACACCTCCCCCTGAACCTGA
AACATAAAATGAATGCAATTGTTGTTGTTAACTTGTTTATTGCAGCTTATAATGGTTACAAATAA
