>Addgene plasmid #69845 | pEGFP-RTRG | addgene partial sequence | sequence record 125685 | pBABE3 5'-ACCCTAACTGACACACATTCC-3'
CCTCAGGACTCTTCCTTTTTCAATATTATTGAAGCATTTATCAGGGTTATTGTCTCATGAGCGGATACAT
ATTTGAATGTATTTAGAAAAATAAACAAATAGGGGTTCCGCGCACATTTCCCCGAAAAGTGCCACCTG
[124 nt withheld, positions 139-262]
C
[91 nt withheld, positions 264-354]
A
[49 nt withheld, positions 356-404]
CCTTTGACGTTGGAGTCCACGTTCTTT
[37 nt withheld, positions 432-468]
ACCCTATCTCGGTCTATTCTTTTGATTTATAAGGGATTTTGCCGATTTCGGCCTATTGGTTAAAAAATGA
GCTGATTTAACAAAAATTTAACGCGAATTTTAACAAAATATTAACGCTTACAATTTACGCGTTAAGATAC
ATTGATGAGTTTGGACAAACCACAACTAGAATGCAGTGAAAAAAATGCTTTATTTGTGAAATTTGTGATG
CTATTGCTTTATTTGTAACCATTATAAGCTGCAATAAACAAGTTAACAACAACAATTGCATTCATTTTAT
GTTTCAGGTTCAGGGGGAGGTGTGGGAGGTTTTTTAAAGCAAGTAAAACCTCTACAAATGTGGTATGGCT
GATTATGATCAGTTATCTAGATCCGGTGGATCCCCCACGCGTCCGCGGACGCTCGAGATCTGAGTACTTG
TACAGCTCGTCCATGCCGAGAGTGATCCCGGCGGCGGTCACGAACTCCAGCAGGACCATGTGATCGCGCT
TCTCGTTGG
